>Addgene plasmid #1813 | MLV Gag-YFP | depositor full sequence | sequence record 370 | Author sequence
AGCTTGGCCCATTGCATACGTTGTATCCATATCATAATATGTACATTTATATTGGCTCATGTCCAACATT
ACCGCCATGTTGACATTGATTATTGACTAGTTATTAATAGTAATCAATTACGGGGTCATTAGTTCATAGC
CCATATTGGAGTTCCGCGTTACATAACTTACGGTAAATGGCCCGCCTGGCTGACCGCCCAACGACCCCCG
CCCCTTGACGTCAATAATGACGTATGTTCCCATAGTAACGCCAATAGGGACTTTCCATTGACGTCAATGG
GTGGAGTATTTACGGTAAACTGCCCACTTGGCAGTACATCAAGTGTATCATATGCCAAGTACGCCCCCTA
TTGACGTCAATGACGGTAAATGGCCCGCCTGGCATTATGCCCAGTACATGACCTTATGGGACTTTCCTAC
TTGGCAGTACATCTACGTATTAGTCATCGCTATTACCATGGTGATGCGGTTGTGGCAGTACATCAATGGG
CGTGGATAGCGGTTTGACTCACGGGGATTTCCAAGTCTCCACCCCATTGACGTCAATGGGAGTTTGTTTT
GGCACCAAAATCAACGGGACTTTCCAAAATGTCGTAACAACTCCGCCCCATTGACGCAAATGGGCGGTAG
GCGTGTACGGTGGGAGGTCTATATAAGCAGAGCTCGTTTAGTGAACCGTCAGATCGCCTGGAGACGCCAT
CCACGCTGTTTTGACCTCCATAGAAGACACCGGGACCGATCCAGCCTCCCCTCGAAGCTTTACATGTGGT
ACCGAGCTCGGATCCTGAGAACTTCAGGGTGAGTCTATGGGACCCTTGATGTTTTCTTTCCCCTTCTTTT
CTATGGTTAAGTTCATGTCATAGGAAGGGGAGAAGTAACAGGGTACACATATTGACCAAATCAGGGTAAT
TTTGCATTTGTAATTTTAAAAAATGCTTTCTTCTTTTAATATACTTTTTTGTTTATCTTATTTCTAATAC
TTTCCCTAATCTCTTTCTTTCAGGGCAATAATGATACAATGTATCATGCCTCTTTGCACCATTCTAAAGA
ATAACAGTGATAATTTCTGGGTTAAGGCAATAGCAATATTTCTGCATATAAATATTTCTGCATATAAATT
GTAACTGATGTAAGAGGTTTCATATTGCTAATAGCAGCTACAATCCAGCTACCATTCTGCTTTTATTTTA
TGGTTGGGATAAGGCTGGATTATTCTGAGTCCAAGCTAGGCCCTTTTGCTAATCATGTTCATACCTCTTA
TCTTCCTCCCACAGCTCCTGGGCAACGTGCTGGTCTGTGTGCTGGCCCATCACTTTGGCAAAGAATTCAT
GGGCCAGACTGTTACCACTCCCTTAAGTTTGACCTTAGGTCACTGGAAAGATGTCGAGCGGATCGCTCAC
AACCAGTCGGTAGATGTCAAGAAGAGACGTTGGGTTACCTTCTGCTCTGCAGAATGGCCAACCTTTAACG
TCGGATGGCCGCGAGACGGCACCTTTAACCGAGACCTCATCACCCAGGTTAAGATCAAGGTCTTTTCACC
TGGCCCGCATGGACACCCAGACCAGGTCCCCTACATCGTGACCTGGGAAGCCTTGGCTTTTGACCCCCCT
CCCTGGGTCAAGCCCTTTGTACACCCTAAGCCTCCGCCTCCTCTTCCTCCATCCGCCCCGTCTCTCCCCC
TTGAACCTCCTCGTTCGACCCCGCCTCGATCCTCCCTTTATCCAGCCCTCACTCCTTCTCTAGGCGCCAA
ACCTAAACCTCAAGTTCTTTCTGACAGTGGGGGGCCGCTCATCGACCTACTTACAGAAGACCCCCCGCCT
TATAGGGACCCAAGACCACCCCCTTCCGACAGGGACGGAAATGGTGGAGAAGCGACCCCTGCGGGAGAGG
CACCGGACCCCTCCCCAATGGCATCTCGCCTACGTGGGAGACGGGAGCCCCCTGTGGCCGACTCCACTAC
CTCGCAGGCATTCCCCCTCCGCGCAGGAGGAAACGGACAGCTTCAATACTGGCCGTTCTCCTCTTCTGAC
CTTTACAACTGGAAAAATAATAACCCTTCTTTTTCTGAAGATCCAGGTAAACTGACAGCTCTGATCGAGT
CTGTTCTCATCACCCATCAGCCCACCTGGGACGACTGTCAGCAGCTGTTGGGGACTCTGCTGACCGGAGA
AGAAAAACAACGGGTGCTCTTAGAGGCTAGAAAGGCGGTGCGGGGCGATGATGGGCGCCCCACTCAACTG
CCCAATGAAGTCGATGCCGCTTTTCCCCTCGAGCGCCCAGACTGGGATTACACCACCCAGGCAGGTAGGA
ACCACCTAGTCCACTATCGCCAGTTGCTCCTAGCGGGTCTCCAAAACGCGGGCAGAAGCCCCACCAATTT
GGCCAAGGTAAAAGGAATAACACAAGGGCCCAATGAGTCTCCCTCGGCCTTCCTAGAGAGACTTAAGGAA
GCCTATCGCAGGTACACTCCTTATGACCCTGAGGACCCAGGGCAAGAAACTAATGTGTCTATGTCTTTCA
TTTGGCAGTCTGCCCCAGACATTGGGAGAAAGTTAGAGAGGTTAGAAGATTTAAAAAACAAGACGCTTGG
AGATTTGGTTAGAGAGGCAGAAAAGATCTTTAATAAACGAGAAACCCCGGAAGAAAGAGAGGAACGTATC
AGGAGAGAAACAGAGGAAAAAGAAGAACGCCGTAGGACAGAGGATGAGCAGAAAGAGAAAGAAAGAGATC
GTAGGAGACATAGAGAGATGAGCAAGCTATTGGCCACTGTCGTTAGTGGACAGAAACAGGATAGACAGGG
AGGAGAACGAAGGAGGTCCCAACTCGATCGCGACCAGTGTGCCTACTGCAAAGAAAAGGGGCACTGGGCT
AAAGATTGTCCCAAGAAACCACGAGGACCTCGGGGACCAAGACCGCAGGCTAGCAGCAAGGGCGAGGAGC
TGTTCACCGGGGTGGTGCCCATCCTGGTCGAGCTGGACGGCGACGTAAACGGCCACAAGTTCAGCGTGTC
CGGCGAGGGCGAGGGCGATGCCACCTACGGCAAGCTGACCCTGAAGTTCATCTGCACCACCGGCAAGCTG
CCCGTGCCCTGGCCCACCCTCGTGACCACCTTCGGCTACGGCCTGCAGTGCTTCGCCCGCTACCCCGACC
ACATGAAGCAGCACGACTTCTTCAAGTCCGCCATGCCCGAAGGCTACGTCCAGGAGCGCACCATCTTCTT
CAAGGACGACGGCAACTACAAGACCCGCGCCGAGGTGAAGTTCGAGGGCGACACCCTGGTGAACCGCATC
GAGCTGAAGGGCATCGACTTCAAGGAGGACGGCAACATCCTGGGGCACAAGCTGGAGTACAACTACAACA
GCCACAACGTCTATATCATGGCCGACAAGCAGAAGAACGGCATCAAGGTGAACTTCAAGATCCGCCACAA
CATCGAGGACGGCAGCGTGCAGCTCGCCGACCACTACCAGCAGAACACCCCCATCGGCGACGGCCCCGTG
CTGCTGCCCGACAACCACTACCTGAGCTACCAGTCCGCCCTGAGCAAAGACCCCAACGAGAAGCGCGATC
ACATGGTCCTGCTGGAGTTCGTGACCGCCGCCGGGATCACTCTCGGCATGGACGAGCTGTACAAGGCTAG
CCCGGGGGTGGACCATCCTCTAGACTGACATGGCGCGTTCAACGCTCTCAAAACCCCTTAAAAATAAGGT
TAACCCGCGAGGCCCCCTAAGAATTCACCCCACCAGTGCAGGCTGCCTATCAGAAAGTGGTGGCTGGTGT
GGCTAATGCCCTGGCCCACAAGTATCACTAAGCTCGCTTTCTTGCTGTCCAATTTCTATTAAAGGTTCCT
TTGTTCCCTAAGTCCAACTACTAAACTGGGGGATATTATGAAGGGCCTTGAGCATCTGGATTCTGCCTAA
TAAAAAACATTTATTTTCATTGCAATGATGTATTTAAATTATTTCTGAATATTTTACTAAAAAGGGAATG
TGGGAGGTCAGTGCATTTAAAACATAAAGAAATGAAGAGCTAGTTCAAACCTTGGGAAAATACACTATAT
CTTAAACTCCATGAAAGAAGGTGAGGCTGCAAACAGCTAATGCACATTGGCAACAGCCCTGATGCCTATG
CCTTATTCATCCCTCAGAAAAGGATTCAAGTAGAGGCTTGATTTGGAGGTTAAAGTTTTGCTATGCTGTA
TTTTACATTACTTATTGTTTTAGCTGTCCTCATGAATGTCTTTTCACTACCCATTTGCTTATCCTGCATC
TCTCAGCCTTGACTCCACTCAGTTCTCTTGCTTAGAGATACCACCTTTCCCCTGAAGTGTTCCTTCCATG
TTTTACGGCGAAGATGGTTTCTCCTCGCCTGGCCACTCAGCCTTAGTTGTCTCTGTTGTCTTATAGAGGT
CTACTTGAAGAAGGAAAAACAGGGGGCATGGTTTGACTGTCCTGTGAGCCCTTCTTCCCTGCCTCCCCCA
CTCACAGTGACCCGGAATCCCTCGACATGGCAGTCTAGATCATTCTTGAAGACGAAAGGGCCTCGTGATA
CGCCTATTTTTATAGGTTAATGTCATGATAATAATGGTTTCTTAGACGTCAGGTGGCACTTTTCGGGGAA
ATGTGCGCGGAACCCCTATTTGTTTATTTTTCTAAATACATTCAAATATGTATCCGCTCATGAGACAATA
ACCCTGATAAATGCTTCAATAATATTGAAAAAGGAAGAGTATGAGTATTCAACATTTCCGTGTCGCCCTT
ATTCCCTTTTTTGCGGCATTTTGCCTTCCTGTTTTTGCTCACCCAGAAACGCTGGTGAAAGTAAAAGATG
CTGAAGATCAGTTGGGTGCACGAGTGGGTTACATCGAACTGGATCTCAACAGCGGTAAGATCCTTGAGAG
TTTTCGCCCCGAAGAACGTTTTCCAATGATGAGCACTTTTAAAGTTCTGCTATGTGGCGCGGTATTATCC
CGTGTTGACGCCGGGCAAGAGCAACTCGGTCGCCGCATACACTATTCTCAGAATGACTTGGTTGAGTACT
CACCAGTCACAGAAAAGCATCTTACGGATGGCATGACAGTAAGAGAATTATGCAGTGCTGCCATAACCAT
GAGTGATAACACTGCGGCCAACTTACTTCTGACAACGATCGGAGGACCGAAGGAGCTAACCGCTTTTTTG
CACAACATGGGGGATCATGTAACTCGCCTTGATCGTTGGGAACCGGAGCTGAATGAAGCCATACCAAACG
ACGAGCGTGACACCACGATGCCTGCAGCAATGGCAACAACGTTGCGCAAACTATTAACTGGCGAACTACT
TACTCTAGCTTCCCGGCAACAATTAATAGACTGGATGGAGGCGGATAAAGTTGCAGGACCACTTCTGCGC
TCGGCCCTTCCGGCTGGCTGGTTTATTGCTGATAAATCTGGAGCCGGTGAGCGTGGGTCTCGCGGTATCA
TTGCAGCACTGGGGCCAGATGGTAAGCCCTCCCGTATCGTAGTTATCTACACGACGGGGAGTCAGGCAAC
TATGGATGAACGAAATAGACAGATCGCTGAGATAGGTGCCTCACTGATTAAGCATTGGTAACTGTCAGAC
CAAGTTTACTCATATATACTTTAGATTGATTTAAAACTTCATTTTTAATTTAAAAGGATCTAGGTGAAGA
TCCGTAATCTGCTGCTTGCAAACAAAAAAACCACCGCTACCAGCGGTGGTTTGTTTGCCGGATCAAGAGC
TACCAACTCTTTTTCCGAAGGTAACTGGCTTCAGCAGAGCGCAGATACCAAATACTGTCCTTCTAGTGTA
GCCGTAGTTAGGCCACCACTTCAAGAACTCTGTAGCACCGCCTACATACCTCGCTCTGCTAATCCTGTTA
CCAGTGGCTGCTGCCAGTGGCGATAAGTCGTGTCTTACCGGGTTGGACTCAAGACGATAGTTACCGGATA
AGGCGCAGCGGTCGGGCTGAACGGGGGGTTCGTGCACACAGCCCAGCTTGGAGCGAACGACCTACACCGA
ACTGAGATACCTACAGCGTGAGCTATGAGAAAGCGCCACGCTTCCCGAAGGGAGAAAGGCGGACAGGTAT
CCGGTAAGCGGCAGGGTCGGAACAGGAGAGCGCACGAGGGAGCTTCCAGGGGGAAACGCCTGGTATCTTT
ATAGTCCTGTCGGGTTTCGCCACCTCTGACTTGAGCGTCGATTTTTGTGATGCTCGTCAGGGGGGCGGAG
CCTATGGAAAAACGCCAGCAACGGATGCGCCGCGTGCGGCTGCTGGAGATGGCGGACGCGATGGATATGT
TCTGCCAAGGGTTGGTTTGCGCATTCACAGTTCTCCGCAAGAATTGATTGGCTCCAATTCTTGGAGTGGT
GAATCCGTTAGCGAGGTGCCGCCGGCTTCCATTCAGGTCGAGGTGGCCCGGCTCCATGCACCGCGACGCA
ACGCGGGGAGGCAGACAAGGTATAGGGCGGCGCCTACAATCCATGCCAACCCGTTCCATGTGCTCGCCGA
GGCGGCATAAATCCCCGTGACGATCAGCGGTCCAATGATCGAAGTTAGGCTGGTAAGAGCCGCGAGCGAT
CCTTGAAGCTGTCCCTGATGGTCGTCATCTACCTGCCTGGACAGCATGGCCTGCAACGCGGGCATCCCGA
TGCCGCCGGAAGCGAGAAGAATCATAATGGGGAAGGCCATCCAGCCTCGCGTCGGGGAGCTTTTTGCAAA
AGCCTAGGCCTCCAAAAAAGCCTCCTCACTACTTCTGGAATAGCTCAGAGGCCGAGGCGGCCTCGGCCTC
TGCATAAATAAAAAAAATTAGTCAGCCATG
Features (pLannotate 1.2.2; 16 found; start..end, strand, type, name):
     82..460     +  enhancer       CMV enhancer: human cytomegalovirus immediate early enhancer
    533..550     -  promoter       CMV promoter (fragment): human cytomegalovirus (CMV) immediate early promoter
    613..664     +  promoter       CMVd2 promoter: truncated human cytomegalovirus (CMV) immediate early promoter that yields moderately reduced expression relative to the full-length promoter
    799..1274    +  intron         β-globin intron: internally truncated intron from human β-globin
   1278..1337    +  CDS            HBB (fragment): HBB_COLGU - Experimental evidence at transcript level: Swiss-Prot protein existence level 2. Involved in oxygen transport from the lung to the various peripheral tissues. From Colobus guereza (Mantled guereza) (Eastern black-and-white colobus monkey).
   1332..1748    +  CDS            gag (truncated): truncated Moloney murine leukemia virus (MMLV) gag gene lacking the start codon
   2925..3635    +  CDS            EYFP: EYFP is a basic (constitutively fluorescent) green/yellow fluorescent protein published in 1996, derived from Aequorea victoria. It is reported to be a very rapidly-maturing weak dimer with high acid sensitivity.
   3641..3667    +  misc_feature   pol region (fragment): Moloney murine leukemia virus (MMLV) pol region containing the splice acceptor site
   3670..3729    +  CDS            env (fragment): ENV_MLVMS - Experimental evidence at protein level: Swiss-Prot protein existence level 1. The transmembrane protein (TM) acts as a class I viral fusion protein. Under the current model, the protein has at least 3 conformational states: pre-fusion native state, pre-hairpin intermediate state, and post-fusion hairpin state. During viral and target cell membrane fusion, the coiled coil regions (heptad repeats) assume a trimer-of-hairpins structure, positioning the fusion peptide in close proximity to the C-terminal region of the ectodomain. The formation of this structure appears to drive apposit
   3731..3808    +  CDS            HBB (fragment): HBB_PONPY - Experimental evidence at transcript level: Swiss-Prot protein existence level 2. Involved in oxygen transport from the lung to the various peripheral tissues. From Pongo pygmaeus (Bornean orangutan).
   3812..4205    +  polyA_signal   β-globin poly(A): human β-globin polyadenylation signal
   4626..4730    +  promoter       AmpR promoter: bla
   4731..5591    +  CDS            AmpR: β-lactamase; bla; confers resistance to ampicillin, carbenicillin, and related antibiotics
   5673..6240    +  rep_origin     ori: high-copy-number ColE1/pMB1/pBR322/pUC origin of replication
   6403..6704    -  CDS            TcR (fragment): tetracycline efflux protein; tet; confers resistance to tetracycline
   6727..6820    -  rep_origin     SV40 ori (fragment): SV40 origin of replication
