[The description below was written by a language model from this plasmid's Addgene catalogue record and pLannotate feature annotations shown in this document.]
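Description:
MLV Gag-YFP is a mammalian expression plasmid encoding the murine leukemia virus (MuLV) Gag polyprotein fused at its C-terminus to yellow fluorescent protein. According to the depositor, it was made by replacing the Pol coding region of a Gag-Pol packaging plasmid (pMDoldGag-Pol) with YFP, so that the fluorescent protein is joined to the residues PQ at the end of the nucleocapsid (NC) domain of Gag. The catalogue lists the backbone as pcDNA3, but the annotated 6,820 nt sequence looks more like the pMD-type parent. Expression is driven by the CMV immediate early enhancer and promoter, followed by a truncated human β-globin intron with flanking β-globin exon fragments, and terminated by the human β-globin polyadenylation signal. No neomycin cassette or BGH poly(A), as would be expected in pcDNA3, is annotated.

In the feature table only the 5′ portion of gag is explicitly called, but the interval between it and the EYFP reading frame is consistent with the rest of the Gag coding sequence. Short remnants of the MLV pol and env regions lie just downstream of EYFP, left over from the parental construct. The plasmid is propagated in E. coli through a high-copy ColE1/pUC-type origin and selected with ampicillin via β-lactamase. A tetracycline resistance gene fragment and a partial SV40 origin are also present, and no mammalian selection marker is annotated.

Because Gag alone drives assembly and budding of virus-like particles, this fusion serves as a fluorescent marker for retroviral assembly. The associated publication used it for live-cell imaging of MLV trafficking and budding, including budding into multivesicular bodies. Lacking Pol, it cannot supply viral enzymes on its own.
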