Addgene plasmid #1813: MLV Gag-YFP
Depositing lab: Walther Mothes. Depositing organization: Yale University. Publication: Visualization of retroviral replication in living cells reveals budding into multivesicular bodies. Sherer NM, Lehmann MJ, Jimenez-Soto LF, Ingmundson A, Horner SM, Cicchetti G, Allen PG, Pypaert M, Cunningham JM, Mothes W. Traffic 2003 Nov;4(11):785-801. 10.1034/j.1600-0854.2003.00135.x PubMed 14617360.
Backbone
  Vector backbone: pcDNA3
  Backbone size w/o insert (bp): 4000
  Vector type: Mammalian Expression
Growth in bacteria
  Bacterial resistance: Ampicillin, 100 μg/mL
  Growth temperature: 37°C
  Growth strain: DH5alpha
  Copy number: High Copy
Gene/Insert
  Gene/Insert name: Gag
  Species: MuLV
  Insert size (bp): 2800
  Entrez Gene: gag (a.k.a. FrMLVgp1)
  Tag / fusion protein: YFP (C terminal on insert)
  Cloning method: Restriction Enzyme; 5′ cloning site ??? (unknown if destroyed); 3′ cloning site ??? (unknown if destroyed)
  Sequencing primers: 5′ See map
Resource information
  A portion of this plasmid was derived from a plasmid made by: pMDoldGag-Pol provided by Richard Mulligan
Terms and licenses: Academic/Nonprofit Terms; Industry Terms: Not Available to Industry
Depositor comments: This is a YFP-fusion to the amino acids PQ at the C-terminus of the Gag NC domain. This was cloned by replacing Pol with YFP in pMDoldGag-Pol.
How to cite: MLV Gag-YFP was a gift from Walther Mothes (Addgene plasmid # 1813 ; http://n2t.net/addgene:1813 ; RRID:Addgene_1813)
