>Addgene plasmid #1813 | MLV Gag-YFP | addgene partial sequence | sequence record 16872 | EGFP-N 5'-CGTCGCCGTCCAGCTCGACCAG-3'
CTCCTCGCCCTTGCTGCTAGCCTGCGGTCTTGGTCCCCGAGGTCCTCGTGGTTTCTTGGGACAATCTTTA
GCCCAGTGCCCCTTTTCTTTGCAGTAGGCACACTGGTCGCGATCGAGTTGGGACCTCCTTCGTTCTCCTC
CCTGTCTATCCTGTTTCTGTCCACTAACGACAGTGGCCAATAGCTTGCTCATCTCTCTATGTCTCCTACG
ATCTCTTTCTTTCTCTTTCTGCTCATCCTCTGTCCTACGGCGTTCTTCTTTTTCCTCTGTTTCTCTCCTG
ATACGTTCCTCTCTTTCTTCCGGGGTTTCTCGTTTATTAAAGATCTTTTCTGCCTCTCTAACCAAATCTC
CAAGCGTCTTGTTTTTTAAATCTTCTAACCTCTCTAACTTTCTCCCAATGTCTGGGGCAGACTGCCAAAT
GAAAGACATAGACACATTAGTTTCTTGCCCTGGGTCCTCAGGGTCATAAGGAGTGTACCTGCGATAGGCT
TCCTTAAGTCTCTCTAGGAAGGCCGAGGGAGACTCATTGGGCCCTTGTGTTATTCCTTTTACCTTGGCCA
AATTGGTGGGGCTTCTGCCCGCGTTTTGGAGACCCGCTAGGAGCAACTGGCGATAGTGGACTAGGTGGTT
CCTACCTGCCTGGGTGGTGTAATCCCAGTCTGGGCGCTCGAGGGGAAAAGCGGCATCGACTTCATTGGGC
